>Addgene plasmid #62668 | pBFB | depositor full sequence | sequence record 103226 | pBFB sequence 4086 bps
CCCGTGTAAAACGACGGCCAGTTTATCTAGTCAGCTTGATTCTAGCTGATCGTGGACCGGAAGGTGAGCC
AGTGAGTTGATTGCAGTCCAGTTACGCTGGAGTCTGAGGCTCGTCCTGAATGATATGCGGCCTCGGATCC
GCGATCGATCCGCTAGCATAACTTCGTATAGCATACATTATAGCAATTTATATAACTTCGTATAGCATAC
ATTATAGCAATTTATATAACTTCGTATAGCATACATTATAGCAATTTATATAACTTCGTATAGCATACAT
TATAGCAATTTATATAACTTCGTATAGCATACATTATAGCAATTTATATAACTTCGTATAGCATACATTA
TAGCAATTTATCCTAGGAAGTTCCTATTCCGAAGTTCCTATTCTATCAGAAGTATAGGAACTTCACCGGT
CGCCACCATGGTGAGCAAGGGCGAGGAGGTCATCAAAGAGTTCATGCGCTTCAAGGTGCGCATGGAGGGC
TCCATGAACGGCCACGAGTTCGAGATCGAGGGCGAGGGCGAGGGCCGCCCCTACGAGGGCACCCAGACCG
CCAAGCTGAAGGTGACCAAGGGCGGCCCCCTGCCCTTCGCCTGGGACATCCTGTCCCCCCAGTTCATGTA
CGGCTCCAAGGCGTACGTGAAGCACCCCGCCGACATCCCCGATTACAAGAAGCTGTCCTTCCCCGAGGGC
TTCAAGTGGGAGCGCGTGATGAACTTCGAGGACGGCGGTCTGGTGACCGTGACCCAGGACTCCTCCCTGC
AGGACGGCACGCTGATCTACAAGGTGAAGATGCGCGGCACCAACTTCCCCCCCGACGGCCCCGTAATGCA
GAAGAAGACCATGGGCTGGGAGGCCTCCACCGAGCGCCTGTACCCCCGCGACGGCGTGCTGAAGGGCGAG
ATCCACCAGGCCCTGAAGCTGAAGGACGGCGGCCACTACCTGGTGGAGTTCAAGACCATCTACATGGCCA
AGAAGCCCGTGCAACTGCCCGGCTACTACTACGTGGACACCAAGCTGGACATCACCTCCCACAACGAGGA
CTACACCATCGTGGAACAGTACGAGCGCTCCGAGGGCCGCCACCACCTGTTCCTGGGGCATGGCACCGGC
AGCACCGGCAGCGGCAGCTCCGGCACCGCCTCCTCCGAGGACAACAACATGGCCGTCATCAAAGAGTTCA
TGCGCTTCAAGGTGCGCATGGAGGGCTCCATGAACGGCCACGAGTTCGAGATCGAGGGCGAGGGCGAGGG
CCGCCCCTACGAGGGCACCCAGACCGCCAAGCTGAAGGTGACCAAGGGCGGCCCCCTGCCCTTCGCCTGG
GACATCCTGTCCCCCCAGTTCATGTACGGCTCCAAGGCGTACGTGAAGCACCCCGCCGACATCCCCGATT
ACAAGAAGCTGTCCTTCCCCGAGGGCTTCAAGTGGGAGCGCGTGATGAACTTCGAGGACGGCGGTCTGGT
GACCGTGACCCAGGACTCCTCCCTGCAGGACGGCACGCTGATCTACAAGGTGAAGATGCGCGGCACCAAC
TTCCCCCCCGACGGCCCCGTAATGCAGAAGAAGACCATGGGCTGGGAGGCCTCCACCGAGCGCCTGTACC
CCCGCGACGGCGTGCTGAAGGGCGAGATCCACCAGGCCCTGAAGCTGAAGGACGGCGGCCACTACCTGGT
GGAGTTCAAGACCATCTACATGGCCAAGAAGCCCGTGCAACTGCCCGGCTACTACTACGTGGACACCAAG
CTGGACATCACCTCCCACAACGAGGACTACACCATCGTGGAACAGTACGAGCGCTCCGAGGGCCGCCACC
ACCTGTTCCTGTACGGCATGGACGAGCTGTACAAGTAAAGCGGCCGGCCGCGACTCTAGATCATAATCAG
CCATACCACATTTGTAGAGGTTTTACTTGCTTTAAAAAACCTCCCACACCTCCCCCTGAACCTGAAACAT
AAAATGAATGCAATTGTTGTTGTTAACTTGTTTATTGCAGCTTATAATGGTTACAAATAAAGCAATAGCA
TCACAAATTTCACAAATAAAGCATTTTTTTCACTGCATTCTAGTTGTGGTTTGTCCAAACTCATCAATGT
ATCTTAAGGCGTAAATTGTAAGCGTTAATGATCCACTAGAGGATCCCCGGGTACCGAGCTCGAATTCGAA
GTTCCTATACTCCTATAAGAATAGGAACTTCGGAATAGGAACTTCATGATGGAAGTTCATATACTTTCTA
GAGAATAGGAACTTCGGAATAGGAACTTCATAACTTCGTATAGGATACTTTATACGAAGTTATCAGCTGC
CGCTCGAGGCGCGTGATCTTACGGCATTATACGTATGATCGGTCCACGATCAGCTAGATTATCTAGTCAG
CTTGATGTCATAGCTGTTTCCTGAGGCTCAATACTGACCATTTAAATCATACCTGACCTCCATAGCAGAA
AGTCAAAAGCCTCCGACCGGAGGCTTTTGACTTGATCGGCACGTAAGAGGTTCCAACTTTCACCATAATG
AAATAAGATCACTACCGGGCGTATTTTTTGAGTTATCGAGATTTTCAGGAGCTAAGGAAGCTAAAATGAG
CCATATTCAACGGGAAACGTCTTGCTTGAAGCCGCGATTAAATTCCAACATGGATGCTGATTTATATGGG
TATAAATGGGCTCGCGATAATGTCGGGCAATCAGGTGCGACAATCTATCGATTGTATGGGAAGCCCGATG
CGCCAGAGTTGTTTCTGAAACATGGCAAAGGTAGCGTTGCCAATGATGTTACAGATGAGATGGTCAGGCT
AAACTGGCTGACGGAATTTATGCCTCTTCCGACCATCAAGCATTTTATCCGTACTCCTGATGATGCATGG
TTACTCACCACTGCGATCCCAGGGAAAACAGCATTCCAGGTATTAGAAGAATATCCTGATTCAGGTGAAA
ATATTGTTGATGCGCTGGCAGTGTTCCTGCGCCGGTTGCATTCGATTCCTGTTTGTAATTGTCCTTTTAA
CGGCGATCGCGTATTTCGTCTCGCTCAGGCGCAATCACGAATGAATAACGGTTTGGTTGGTGCGAGTGAT
TTTGATGACGAGCGTAATGGCTGGCCTGTTGAACAAGTCTGGAAAGAAATGCATAAACTCTTGCCATTCT
CACCGGATTCAGTCGTCACTCATGGTGATTTCTCACTTGATAACCTTATTTTTGACGAGGGGAAATTAAT
AGGTTGTATTGATGTTGGACGAGTCGGAATCGCAGACCGATACCAGGATCTTGCCATCCTATGGAACTGC
CTCGGTGAGTTTTCTCCTTCATTACAGAAACGGCTTTTTCAAAAATATGGTATTGATAATCCTGATATGA
ATAAATTGCAGTTTCACTTGATGCTCGATGAGTTTTTCTAATGAGGACCTAAATGTAATCACCTGGCTCA
CCTTCGGGTGGGCCTTTCTGCGTTGCTGGCGTTTTTCCATAGGCTCCGCCCCCCTGACGAGCATCACAAA
AATCGATGCTCAAGTCAGAGGTGGCGAAACCCGACAGGACTATAAAGATACCAGGCGTTTCCCCCTGGAA
GCTCCCTCGTGCGCTCTCCTGTTCCGACCCTGCCGCTTACCGGATACCTGTCCGCCTTTCTCCCTTCGGG
AAGCGTGGCGCTTTCTCATAGCTCACGCTGTAGGTATCTCAGTTCGGTGTAGGTCGTTCGCTCCAAGCTG
GGCTGTGTGCACGAACCCCCCGTTCAGCCCGACCGCTGCGCCTTATCCGGTAACTATCGTCTTGAGTCCA
ACCCGGTAAGACACGACTTATCGCCACTGGCAGCAGCCACTGGTAACAGGATTAGCAGAGCGAGGTATGT
AGGCGGTGCTACAGAGTTCTTGAAGTGGTGGCCTAACTACGGCTACACTAGAAGAACAGTATTTGGTATC
TGCGCTCTGCTGAAGCCAGTTACCTCGGAAAAAGAGTTGGTAGCTCTTGATCCGGCAAACAAACCACCGC
TGGTAGCGGTGGTTTTTTTGTTTGCAAGCAGCAGATTACGCGCAGAAAAAAAGGATCTCAAGAAGATCCT
TTGATTTTCTACCGAAGAAAGGCCCA
Features (pLannotate 1.2.2; 20 found; start..end, strand, type, name):
      5..22      -  CDS            lacZα (fragment): LacZα fragment of β-galactosidase; lacZ fragment
    158..191     +  protein_bind   loxJTZ17: Right element (RE) mutant of loxP (Araki et al., 2010). Cre-mediated recombination occurs in the 8-bp core sequence (GCATACAT). Cre recombinase
    192..225     +  protein_bind   loxJTZ17: Right element (RE) mutant of loxP (Araki et al., 2010). Cre-mediated recombination occurs in the 8-bp core sequence (GCATACAT). Cre recombinase
    226..259     +  protein_bind   loxJTZ17: Right element (RE) mutant of loxP (Araki et al., 2010). Cre-mediated recombination occurs in the 8-bp core sequence (GCATACAT). Cre recombinase
    260..293     +  protein_bind   loxJTZ17: Right element (RE) mutant of loxP (Araki et al., 2010). Cre-mediated recombination occurs in the 8-bp core sequence (GCATACAT). Cre recombinase
    294..327     +  protein_bind   loxJTZ17: Right element (RE) mutant of loxP (Araki et al., 2010). Cre-mediated recombination occurs in the 8-bp core sequence (GCATACAT). Cre recombinase
    328..361     +  protein_bind   loxJTZ17: Right element (RE) mutant of loxP (Araki et al., 2010). Cre-mediated recombination occurs in the 8-bp core sequence (GCATACAT). Cre recombinase
    428..1855    +  CDS            tdTomato: tdTomato is a basic (constitutively fluorescent) orange fluorescent protein published in 2004, derived from Discosoma sp.. It is reported to be a somewhat slowly-maturing tandem dimer with low acid sensitivity.
   1879..1962    +  CDS            large T antigen (fragment): large T antigen from SV40 (simian virus 40)
   1985..2106    +  polyA_signal   SV40 poly(A) signal: SV40 polyadenylation signal
   2136..2167    -  misc_feature   MCS (fragment): pUC18/19 multiple cloning site
   2188..2215    -  protein_bind   FRT (fragment): FLP-mediated recombination occurs in the 8-bp core sequence TCTAGAAA (Turan and Bode, 2011). FLP recombinase from the Saccharomyces cerevisiae 2μ plasmid
   2222..2269    -  protein_bind   FRT: FLP-mediated recombination occurs in the 8-bp core sequence TCTAGAAA (Turan and Bode, 2011). FLP recombinase from the Saccharomyces cerevisiae 2μ plasmid
   2270..2303    +  protein_bind   lox2272: Cre-mediated recombination occurs in the 8-bp core sequence (GGATACTT). lox2272 sites are compatible with each other, but incompatible with loxP or loxN sites (Lee and Saito, 1988). Cre recombinase
   2451..2482    +  terminator     tonB terminator: bidirectional E. coli tonB-P14 transcription terminator
   2483..2585    +  promoter       cat promoter: promoter of the E. coli cat gene encoding chloramphenicol acetyltransferase
   2586..3401    +  CDS            KanR: aminoglycoside phosphotransferase; aph(3')-Ia; confers resistance to kanamycin in bacteria or G418 (Geneticin®) in eukaryotes
   3425..3452    +  terminator     T7Te terminator: phage T7 early transcription terminator
   3464..4051    -  rep_origin     ori: high-copy-number ColE1/pMB1/pBR322/pUC origin of replication
   4073..6       -  terminator     T3Te terminator (fragment) (across the origin): phage T3 early transcription terminator
