[The description below was written by a language model from this plasmid's Addgene catalogue record and pLannotate feature annotations shown in this document.]
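Description:
pBFB is a 4,086 bp Cre/lox donor plasmid built on the pSMART-kan backbone. It is designed to deliver a tdTomato cassette into a pre-engineered genomic landing pad by recombinase-mediated cassette exchange, within an improved pronuclear injection-based targeted transgenesis approach for making transgenic mice. In E. coli it replicates from a high-copy ColE1/pUC-type origin and is selected with kanamycin through an aph(3')-Ia gene driven by the cat promoter. The tonB, T7Te and T3Te terminators typical of pSMART vectors insulate the insert region from backbone transcription.

The payload is bounded by heterospecific lox sites. On one side there is a tandem array of six annotated loxJTZ17 sites, a right-element mutant of loxP, and on the other a single lox2272 site. These two site types do not recombine with each other, so Cre can swap the intervening segment into a landing pad carrying compatible partner sites. Left/right-element mutant lox sites are generally used to make integration effectively irreversible. Between the lox sites lie the tdTomato coding sequence (a tandem-dimer orange-red fluorescent protein from Discosoma), a short SV40 large T antigen fragment that is probably part of the SV40 3′ region, an SV40 polyadenylation signal and a remnant of a pUC multiple cloning site. A full FRT site and a partial one sit just before lox2272. They would allow FLP-mediated removal of flanking sequence after integration, although the record does not spell out this step.

No eukaryotic promoter is annotated upstream of tdTomato. Expression presumably depends on a promoter supplied at the landing pad, but the record does not say so.
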