Addgene plasmid #62668: pBFB
Purpose: Donor vector for tdTomato knock-in via landing pad
Depositing lab: Masato Ohtsuka. Depositing organization: Tokai University. Publication: One-step generation of multiple transgenic mouse lines using an improved Pronuclear Injection-based Targeted Transgenesis (i-PITT). Ohtsuka M, Miura H, Mochida K, Hirose M, Hasegawa A, Ogura A, Mizutani R, Kimura M, Isotani A, Ikawa M, Sato M, Gurumurthy CB. BMC Genomics. 2015 Apr 9;16:274. doi: 10.1186/s12864-015-1432-5. PubMed 25887549.
Backbone
  Vector backbone: pSMART-kan
  Total vector size (bp): 4086
  Vector type: Cre/Lox
Growth in bacteria
  Bacterial resistance: Kanamycin, 50 μg/mL
  Growth temperature: 37°C
  Growth strain: DH5alpha
  Copy number: Unknown
Gene/Insert
  Gene/Insert name: tdTomato
  Insert size (bp): 1431
Terms and licenses: Academic/Nonprofit Terms; Industry Terms: Not Available to Industry
How to cite: pBFB was a gift from Masato Ohtsuka (Addgene plasmid # 62668 ; http://n2t.net/addgene:62668 ; RRID:Addgene_62668)
