>Addgene plasmid #62668 | pBFB | addgene partial sequence | sequence record 121256 | M13-F20 5'-TGTAAAACGACGGCCAGT-3'
AGGTGAGCCAGTGAGTTGATTGCAGTCCAGTTACGCTGGAGTCTGAGGCTCGTCCTGAATGATATGCGGC
CTCGGATCCGCGATCGATCCGCTAGCATAACTTCGTATAGCATACATTATAGCAATTTATATAACTTCGT
ATAGCATACATTATAGCAATTTATATAACTTCGTATAGCATACATTATAGCAATTTATATAACTTCGTAT
AGCATACATTATAGCAATTTATATAACTTCGTATAGCATACATTATAGCAATTTATATAACTTCGTATAG
CATACATTATAGCAATTTATCCTAGGAAGTTCCTATTCCGAAGTTCCTATTCTATCAGAAGTATAGGAAC
TTCACCGGTCGCCACCATGGTGAGCAAGGGCGAGGAGGTCATCAAAGAGTTCATGCGCTTCAAGGTGCGC
ATGGAGGGCTCCATGAACGGCCACGAGTTCGAGATCGAGGGCGAGGGCGAGGGCCGCCCCTACGAGGGCA
CCCAGACCGCCAAGCTGAAGGTGACCAAGGGCGGCCCCCTGCCCTTCGCCTGGGACATCCTGTCCCCCCA
GTTCATGTACGGCTCCAAGGCGTACGTGAAGCACCCCGCCGACATCCCCGATTACAAGAAGCTGTCCTTC
CCCGAGGGCTTCAAGTGGGAGCGCGTGATGAACTTCGAGGACGGCGGTCTGGTGACCGTGACCCAGGACT
CCTCCCTGCAGGACGGCACGCTGATCTAC
