>Addgene plasmid #62668 | pBFB | addgene partial sequence | sequence record 121298 | EBV-rev 5'-GTGGTTTGTCCAAACTCATC-3'
ATGATCCACTAGAGGATCCCCGGGTACCGAGCTCGAATTCGAAGTTCCTATACTCCTATAAGAATAGGAA
CTTCGGAATAGGAACTTCATGATGGAAGTTCATATACTTTCTAGAGAATAGGAACTTCGGAATAGGAACT
TCATAACTTCGTATAGGATACTTTATACGAAGTTATCAGCTGCCGCTCGAGGCGCGTGATCTTACGGCAT
TATACGTATGATCGGTCCACGATCAGCTAGATTATCTAGTCAGCTTGATGTCATAGCTGTTTCCTGAGGC
TCAATACTGACCATTTAAATCATACCTGACCTCCATAGCAGAAAGTCAAAAGCCTCCGACCGGAGGCTTT
TGACTTGATCGGCACGTAAGAGGTTCCAACTTTCACCATAATGAAATAAGATCACTACCGGGCGTATTTT
TTGAGTTATCGAGATTTTCAGGAGCTAAGGAAGCTAAAATGAGCCATATTCAACGGGAAACGTCTTGCTT
GAAGCCGCGATTAAATTCCAACATGGATGCTGATTTATATGGGTATAAATGGGCTCGCGATAATGTCGGG
CAATCAGGTGCGACAATCTATCGATTGTATGGGAAGCCCGATGCGCCAGAGTTGTTTCTGAAACATGGCA
AAGGTAGCGTTGCCAATGATGTTACAGATGAGATGGTCAGGCTAAACTGGCTGACGGAATTTATGCCTCT
TCCGACCATCAAGCATTTTATCCGTACTCCTGATGATGCATGGTTACTCACCACTGCGATCCCAGGGAAA
ACAGCATTCCAGGTATTAGAAGAATATCCTGATTCAGGTGAA
